>Addgene plasmid #41135 | pOPINCDE | depositor full sequence | sequence record 54729 | pOPINCDE sequence 3923 bps
GGGGAATTGTGAGCGGATAACAATTCCCCTGTAGAAATAATTTTGTTTAACTTTAATAAGGAGATATACC
ATGGCACACCATCACCACCATCACAGCAGCGGTCTGGAAGTTCTGTTTCAGGGTACCGTCGACCCGACTG
GAAAGCGGGCAGTGAGCGCAACGCAATTAATGTGAGTTAGCTCACTCATTAGGCACCCCAGGCTTTACAC
TTTATGCTTCCGGCTCGTATGTTGTGTGGAATTGTGAGCGGATAACAATTTCACACAGGAAACAGCTATG
ACCATGATTACGGATTCACTGGCCGTCGTTTTACAACGTCGTGACTGGGAAAACCCTGGCGTTACCCAAC
TTAATCGCCTTGCAGCACATCCCCCTTTCGCCAGCTGGCGTAATAGCGAAGAGGCCCGCACCGATCGCCC
TTCCCAACAGTTGCGCAGCCTGAATGGCGAATGGCGCCAAGCTGTTTAAACATCACCATCACCATCACTA
AGCTTCTCGAGTCTGGTAAAGAAACCGCTGCTGCGAAATTTGAACGCCAGCACATGGACTCGTCTACTAG
CGCAGCTTAATTAACCTAGGCTGCTGCCACCGCTGAGCAATAACTAGCATAACCCCTTGGGGCCTCTAAA
CGGGTCTTGAGGGGTTTTTTGCTGAAACCTCAGGCATTTGAGAAGCACACGGTCACACTGCTTCCGGTAG
TCAATAAACCGGTAAACCAGCAATAGACATAAGCGGCTATTTAACGACCCTGCCCTGAACCGACGACCGG
GTCATCGTGGCCGGATCTTGCGGCCCCTCGGCTTGAACGAATTGTTAGACATTATTTGCCGACTACCTTG
GTGATCTCGCCTTTCACGTAGTGGACAAATTCTTCCAACTGATCTGCGCGCGAGGCCAAGCGATCTTCTT
CTTGTCCAAGATAAGCCTGTCTAGCTTCAAGTATGACGGGCTGATACTGGGCCGGCAGGCGCTCCATTGC
CCAGTCGGCAGCGACATCCTTCGGCGCGATTTTGCCGGTTACTGCGCTGTACCAAATGCGGGACAACGTA
AGCACTACATTTCGCTCATCGCCAGCCCAGTCGGGCGGCGAGTTCCATAGCGTTAAGGTTTCATTTAGCG
CCTCAAATAGATCCTGTTCAGGAACCGGATCAAAGAGTTCCTCCGCCGCTGGACCTACCAAGGCAACGCT
ATGTTCTCTTGCTTTTGTCAGCAAGATAGCCAGATCAATGTCGATCGTGGCTGGCTCGAAGATACCTGCA
AGAATGTCATTGCGCTGCCATTCTCCAAATTGCAGTTCGCGCTTAGCTGGATAACGCCACGGAATGATGT
CGTCGTGCACAACAATGGTGACTTCTACAGCGCGGAGAATCTCGCTCTCTCCAGGGGAAGCCGAAGTTTC
CAAAAGGTCGTTGATCAAAGCTCGCCGCGTTGTTTCATCAAGCCTTACGGTCACCGTAACCAGCAAATCA
ATATCACTGTGTGGCTTCAGGCCGCCATCCACTGCGGAGCCGTACAAATGTACGGCCAGCAACGTCGGTT
CGAGATGGCGCTCGATGACGCCAACTACCTCTGATAGTTGAGTCGATACTTCGGCGATCACCGCTTCCCT
CATACTCTTCCTTTTTCAATATTATTGAAGCATTTATCAGGGTTATTGTCTCATGAGCGGATACATATTT
GAATGTATTTAGAAAAATAAACAAATAGCTAGCTCACTCGGTCGCTACGCTCCGGGCGTGAGACTGCGGC
GGGCGCTGCGGACACATACAAAGTTACCCACAGATTCCGTGGATAAGCAGGGGACTAACATGTGAGGCAA
AACAGCAGGGCCGCGCCGGTGGCGTTTTTCCATAGGCTCCGCCCTCCTGCCAGAGTTCACATAAACAGAC
GCTTTTCCGGTGCATCTGTGGGAGCCGTGAGGCTCAACCATGAATCTGACAGTACGGGCGAAACCCGACA
GGACTTAAAGATCCCCACCGTTTCCGGCGGGTCGCTCCCTCTTGCGCTCTCCTGTTCCGACCCTGCCGTT
TACCGGATACCTGTTCCGCCTTTCTCCCTTACGGGAAGTGTGGCGCTTTCTCATAGCTCACACACTGGTA
TCTCGGCTCGGTGTAGGTCGTTCGCTCCAAGCTGGGCTGTAAGCAAGAACTCCCCGTTCAGCCCGACTGC
TGCGCCTTATCCGGTAACTGTTCACTTGAGTCCAACCCGGAAAAGCACGGTAAAACGCCACTGGCAGCAG
CCATTGGTAACTGGGAGTTCGCAGAGGATTTGTTTAGCTAAACACGCGGTTGCTCTTGAAGTGTGCGCCA
AAGTCCGGCTACACTGGAAGGACAGATTTGGTTGCTGTGCTCTGCGAAAGCCAGTTACCACGGTTAAGCA
GTTCCCCAACTGACTTAACCTTCGATCAAACCACCTCCCCAGGTGGTTTTTTCGTTTACAGGGCAAAAGA
TTACGCGCAGAAAAAAAGGATCTCAAGAAGATCCTTTGATCTTTTCTACTGAACCGCTCTAGATTTCAGT
GCAATTTATCTCTTCAAATGTAGCACCTGAAGTCAGCCCCATACGATATAAGTTGTAATTCTCATGTTAG
TCATGCCCCGCGCCCACCGGAAGGAGCTGACTGGGTTGAAGGCTCTCAAGGGCATCGGTCGAGATCCCGG
TGCCTAATGAGTGAGCTAACTTACATTAATTGCGTTGCGCTCACTGCCCGCTTTCCAGTCGGGAAACCTG
TCGTGCCAGCTGCATTAATGAATCGGCCAACGCGCGGGGAGAGGCGGTTTGCGTATTGGGCGCCAGGGTG
GTTTTTCTTTTCACCAGTGAGACGGGCAACAGCTGATTGCCCTTCACCGCCTGGCCCTGAGAGAGTTGCA
GCAAGCGGTCCACGCTGGTTTGCCCCAGCAGGCGAAAATCCTGTTTGATGGTGGTTAACGGCGGGATATA
ACATGAGCTGTCTTCGGTATCGTCGTATCCCACTACCGAGATGTCCGCACCAACGCGCAGCCCGGACTCG
GTAATGGCGCGCATTGCGCCCAGCGCCATCTGATCGTTGGCAACCAGCATCGCAGTGGGAACGATGCCCT
CATTCAGCATTTGCATGGTTTGTTGAAAACCGGACATGGCACTCCAGTCGCCTTCCCGTTCCGCTATCGG
CTGAATTTGATTGCGAGTGAGATATTTATGCCAGCCAGCCAGACGCAGACGCGCCGAGACAGAACTTAAT
GGGCCCGCTAACAGCGCGATTTGCTGGTGACCCAATGCGACCAGATGCTCCACGCCCAGTCGCGTACCGT
CTTCATGGGAGAAAATAATACTGTTGATGGGTGTCTGGTCAGAGACATCAAGAAATAACGCCGGAACATT
AGTGCAGGCAGCTTCCACAGCAATGGCATCCTGGTCATCCAGCGGATAGTTAATGATCAGCCCACTGACG
CGTTGCGCGAGAAGATTGTGCACCGCCGCTTTACAGGCTTCGACGCCGCTTCGTTCTACCATCGACACCA
CCACGCTGGCACCCAGTTGATCGGCGCGAGATTTAATCGCCGCGACAATTTGCGACGGCGCGTGCAGGGC
CAGACTGGAGGTGGCAACGCCAATCAGCAACGACTGTTTGCCCGCCAGTTGTTGTGCCACGCGGTTGGGA
ATGTAATTCAGCTCCGCCATCGCCGCTTCCACTTTTTCCCGCGTTTTCGCAGAAACGTGGCTGGCCTGGT
TCACCACGCGGGAAACGGTCTGATAAGAGACACCGGCATACTCTGCGACATCGTATAACGTTACTGGTTT
CACATTCACCACCCTGAATTGACTCTCTTCCGGGCGCTATCATGCCATACCGCGAAAGGTTTTGCGCCAT
TCGATGGTGTCCGGGATCTCGACGCTCTCCCTTATGCGACTCCTGCATTAGGAAATTAATACGACTCACT
ATA
Features (pLannotate 1.2.2; 19 found; start..end, strand, type, name):
      3..27      +  protein_bind   lac operator: The lac repressor binds to the lac operator to inhibit transcription in E. coli. This inhibition can be relieved by adding lactose or isopropyl-β-D-thiogalactopyranoside (IPTG). lac repressor encoded by lacI
     42..64      +  RBS            RBS: efficient ribosome binding site from bacteriophage T7 gene 10 (Olins and Rangwala, 1989)
    168..189     +  protein_bind   CAP binding site: CAP binding activates transcription in the presence of cAMP. E. coli catabolite activator protein
    204..234     +  promoter       lac promoter: promoter for the E. coli lac operon
    242..258     +  protein_bind   lac operator: The lac repressor binds to the lac operator to inhibit transcription in E. coli. This inhibition can be relieved by adding lactose or isopropyl-β-D-thiogalactopyranoside (IPTG). lac repressor encoded by lacI
    278..451     +  CDS            lacZα: LacZα fragment of β-galactosidase; lacZ fragment
    471..488     +  CDS            7xHis (fragment): 6xHis affinity tag
    508..549     +  CDS            S-Tag (fragment): affinity and epitope tag derived from pancreatic ribonuclease A
    579..596     +  CDS            SET1 (fragment): solubility-enhancement tag derived from T7 phage gene 10B
    604..651     +  terminator     T7 terminator: transcription terminator for bacteriophage T7 RNA polymerase
    822..1613    -  CDS            SmR: aminoglycoside adenylyltransferase (Murphy, 1985); aadA; confers resistance to spectinomycin and streptomycin
   1614..1705    -  promoter       AmpR promoter: bla
   1753..2491    -  rep_origin     CloDF13 ori: Plasmids containing the CloDF13 (CDF) origin of replication can be propagated in E. coli cells that contain additional plasmids with compatible origins.
   2588..2652    -  CDS            TcR (fragment): tetracycline efflux protein; tet; confers resistance to tetracycline
   2667..2688    -  protein_bind   CAP binding site: CAP binding activates transcription in the presence of cAMP. E. coli catabolite activator protein
   2701..3783    -  CDS            lacI: lac repressor; lacI; The lac repressor binds to the lac operator to inhibit transcription in E. coli. This inhibition can be relieved by adding lactose or isopropyl-β-D-thiogalactopyranoside (IPTG).
   3784..3861    -  promoter       lacI promoter: lacI
   3869..3904    -  CDS            TcR (fragment): tetracycline efflux protein; tet; confers resistance to tetracycline
   3907..2       +  promoter       T7 promoter (across the origin): promoter for bacteriophage T7 RNA polymerase
