[The description below was written by a language model from this plasmid's Addgene catalogue record and pLannotate feature annotations shown in this document.]
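Description:
pOPINCDE is an empty bacterial expression backbone of 3,923 bp derived from pCDFDuet-1. It replicates in E. coli through the CloDF13 (CDF) origin, which is compatible with other common origin types and so allows the plasmid to be maintained alongside additional plasmids in the same cell. Selection is by spectinomycin, conferred by the aadA (SmR) aminoglycoside adenylyltransferase gene, which also gives streptomycin resistance and is annotated here downstream of a bla-type promoter. The record lists the copy number as unknown.

The expression unit begins with a T7 promoter (spanning the sequence origin) followed immediately by a lac operator and the efficient T7 gene 10 ribosome binding site, and it ends with a T7 terminator. A lacI gene with its own promoter is carried on the plasmid, so transcription by T7 RNA polymerase is repressed until relieved by IPTG or lactose. Between the RBS and the terminator sits a small lac cassette consisting of a CAP binding site, lac promoter, lac operator and lacZα fragment. This arrangement is consistent with a replaceable stuffer that would permit blue/white screening when an insert displaces it, although the record does not describe the cloning method. Directly downstream is a short His-tag coding segment, positioned so that it could be fused to the C-terminus of an inserted open reading frame. The partial S-Tag, SET1 and tetracycline-resistance hits appear to be backbone remnants rather than functional elements.

No insert is present. The design suits inducible T7-driven protein production in E. coli, and the CDF origin suggests co-expression with compatible vectors, though the record does not state a specific purpose.
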