Addgene plasmid #41135: pOPINCDE
Purpose: (Empty Backbone)
Depositing lab: Ray Owens. Depositing organization: University of Oxford.
Backbone
  Vector backbone: pCDFduet-1
  Backbone manufacturer: Merck
  Vector type: Bacterial Expression
Growth in bacteria
  Bacterial resistance: Spectinomycin, 50 μg/mL
  Growth temperature: 37°C
  Growth strain: DH5alpha
  Copy number: Unknown
Terms and licenses: Academic/Nonprofit Terms; Industry Terms: Not Available to Industry
How to cite: pOPINCDE was a gift from Ray Owens (Addgene plasmid # 41135 ; http://n2t.net/addgene:41135 ; RRID:Addgene_41135)
