>Addgene plasmid #41135 | pOPINCDE | addgene partial sequence | sequence record 61645 | T7 5'-TAATACGACTCACTATAGGG-3'
ATTTTGTTTAACTTTAATAAGGAGATATACCATGGCACACCATCACCACCATCACAGCAGCGGTCTGGAA
GTTCTGTTTCAGGGTACCGTCGACCCGACTGGAAAGCGGGCAGTGAGCGCAACGCAATTAATGTGAGTTA
GCTCACTCATTAGGCACCCCAGGCTTTACACTTTATGCTTCCGGCTCGTATGTTGTGTGGAATTGTGAGC
GGATAACAATTTCACACAGGAAACAGCTATGACCATGATTACGGATTCACTGGCCGTCGTTTTACAACGT
CGTGACTGGGAAAACCCTGGCGTTACCCAACTTAATCGCCTTGCAGCACATCCCCCTTTCGCCAGCTGGC
GTAATAGCGAAGAGGCCCGCACCGATCGCCCTTCCCAACAGTTGCGCAGCCTGAATGGCGAATGGCGCCA
AGCTGTTTAAACATCACCATCACCATCACTAAGCTTCTCGAGTCTGGTAAAGAAACCGCTGCTGCGAAAT
TTGAACGCCAGCACATGGACTCGTCTACTAGCGCAGCTTAATTAACCTAGGCTGCTGCCACCGCTGAGCA
ATAACTAGCATAACCCCTTGGGGCCTCTAAACGGGTCTTGAGGGGTTTTTTGCTGAAACCTCAGGCATTT
GAGAAGCACACGGTCACACTGCTTCCGGTAGTCAATAAACCGGTAAACCAGCAATAGACATAAGCGGCTA
TTTAACGACCCTGCCCTGAACCGACGACCGGGTCATCGTGGCCGGATCTTGCGGCCCCTCGGCTTGAACG
AATTGTTAGACATTATTTGCCGACTACCTTGGTGATCTCGCCTTT
